>Addgene plasmid #190214 | pPOTv7-g418-mNG2(1-10) | addgene full sequence | sequence record 374806 | Addgene NGS Result
GGGCGAATTGGGCCCGTATAATGCAGACCTGCTGCAAGCTAGGGGCACAGCAAGGTCTTCTGAAATTCAT
GTTTTTTTTTTTTTTACTCTGCATTGCAGTCTCCGCTCTTATTTAGTTTTGCTTTACGTAAGGTCTCGTT
GCTGCCATAAAATAAGCTCTAGTGGAATTCATGATTGAACAAGATGGATTGCACGCAGGTTCTCCGGCCG
CTTGGGTGGAGAGGCTATTCGGCTATGACTGGGCACAACAGACAATCGGCTGCTCTGATGCCGCCGTGTT
CCGGCTGTCAGCGCAGGGGCGCCCGGTTCTTTTTGTCAAGACCGACCTGTCCGGTGCCCTGAATGAACTG
CAGGACGAGGCAGCGCGGCTATCGTGGCTGGCCACGACGGGCGTTCCTTGCGCAGCTGTGCTCGACGTTG
TCACTGAAGCGGGAAGGGACTGGCTGCTATTGGGCGAAGTGCCGGGGCAGGATCTCCTGTCATCTCACCT
TGCTCCTGCCGAGAAAGTATCCATCATGGCTGATGCAATGCGGCGGCTGCATACGCTTGATCCGGCTACC
TGCCCATTCGACCACCAAGCGAAACATCGCATCGAGCGAGCACGTACTCGGATGGAAGCCGGTCTTGTCG
ATCAGGATGATCTGGACGAAGAGCATCAGGGGCTCGCGCCAGCCGAACTGTTCGCCAGGCTCAAGGCGCG
CATGCCCGACGGCGAGGATCTCGTCGTGACCCACGGCGATGCCTGCTTGCCGAATATCATGGTGGAAAAT
GGCCGCTTTTCTGGATTCATCGACTGTGGCCGGCTGGGTGTGGCGGACCGCTATCAGGACATAGCGTTGG
CTACCCGTGATATTGCTGAAGAGCTTGGCGGCGAATGGGCTGACCGCTTCCTCGTGCTTTACGGTATCGC
CGCTCCCGATTCGCAGCGCATCGCCTTCTATCGCCTTCTTGACGAGTTCTTCTGACCATGGTGCCCATTT
AGTTGGCCTTTCCCTTGTCTCGTGTCTTTTCCGTGGAAAGGTTCCCGGAGTAATCTGATGGCACAGCAGG
GAGGTGCGCCTGCAGGTTGGTTAGGAAGGGGGGATGATGTAAAAGAAGAAAATGGGGGGATTCGAGCCCC
ACGCGTTGCTCAAGCTGTGTAGCGCAGGCGTTTCCTTACATATTTCTCTAACAGGCACGGAAGCCTAACA
AATACACTTGGCTTATTTTTTTGCCCCCTCATGTCTTGTACAAATATTTGCGATAGCTTAGCTATCAGCC
ACATTAATCAAACAAGTATACCAACAAGCCCGAAAACAGAAACTCAACTGCAACGGGTACCTATGGGTTC
TGGTAGTGGTTCCGGTTCCGGTTCTAAGCTTATGGTATCGAAGGGTGAAGAAGATAATATGGCTTCCCTT
CCCGCGACGCACGAGCTACATATCTTCGGCAGTATAAATGGGGTCGACTTCGACATGGTTGGTCAAGGGA
CGGGTAACCCTAACGACGGATATGAAGAACTCAATCTCAAGAGCACAAAGGGCGACCTGCAGTTTAGTCC
CTGGATTCTCGTGCCTCATATTGGTTATGGCTTTCATCAATACCTACCGTATCCCGATGGTATGAGCCCG
TTCCAAGCAGCGATGGTAGACGGATCAGGATATCAGGTCCATCGTACTATGCAATTTGAAGACGGCGCAT
CCCTGACGGTTAACTACCGGTATACTTACGAAGGAAGCCACATTAAGGGGGAAGCCCAGGTTATGGGCAC
TGGTTTCCCAGCGGATGGACCAGTTATGACAAACACACTTACCGCCGCGGATTGGTGCATGTCAAAGAAG
ACGTATCCTAATGACAAAACGATCATATCGACCTTCAAGTGGTCCTACACAACTGTGAACGGAAAGCGGT
ATCGGTCAACAGCGCGGACCACCTACACTTTCGCTAAGCCAATGGCTGCGAACTACCTCAAAAATCAGCC
CATGTATGTTTTTCGGAAGACAGAGTTGAAGCACAGTATGGGATCCGGATCAGGATCTGGATCAGGATCG
GGTAGTTAAGAGCTCCGCTGCGCTTAAATGTCTTTCATTATAATCAATGTATAACCTTTATGTAGTATTT
CAATCTATGCCGCTGTGTACGTGCACTGCGGTGCCTATCCTTCGGCATTAGAGAGTCACTGTTTGTGTAG
ATCGTAGCTGCATGTCTGACATCTGGTTCATTAGTGCCGTTTTGAGTCTGCACTGTTGTGCAACTTGATA
TTCATCACTGCACACCAACCGTGTGTTTCCTCCTTTGGGTGCACCCTTTAATCCTTGTCTTCTCCTTTTT
TGTCTCTTTCCCCCTCGAAAAGGTGTCAAACTACTGCCGCATAAACTACGGTTATCCCAAATTTAAGAGA
AAGCAATAAAGCATCAGCTAGCATGATTGAACAAGATGGATTGCACGCAGGTTCTCCGGCCGCTTGGGTG
GAGAGGCTATTCGGCTATGACTGGGCACAACAGACAATCGGCTGCTCTGATGCCGCCGTGTTCCGGCTGT
CAGCGCAGGGGCGCCCGGTTCTTTTTGTCAAGACCGACCTGTCCGGTGCCCTGAATGAACTGCAGGACGA
GGCAGCGCGGCTATCGTGGCTGGCCACGACGGGCGTTCCTTGCGCAGCTGTGCTCGACGTTGTCACTGAA
GCGGGAAGGGACTGGCTGCTATTGGGCGAAGTGCCGGGGCAGGATCTCCTGTCATCTCACCTTGCTCCTG
CCGAGAAAGTATCCATCATGGCTGATGCAATGCGGCGGCTGCATACGCTTGATCCGGCTACCTGCCCATT
CGACCACCAAGCGAAACATCGCATCGAGCGAGCACGTACTCGGATGGAAGCCGGTCTTGTCGATCAGGAT
GATCTGGACGAAGAGCATCAGGGGCTCGCGCCAGCCGAACTGTTCGCCAGGCTCAAGGCGCGCATGCCCG
ACGGCGAGGATCTCGTCGTGACCCACGGCGATGCCTGCTTGCCGAATATCATGGTGGAAAATGGCCGCTT
TTCTGGATTCATCGACTGTGGCCGGCTGGGTGTGGCGGACCGCTATCAGGACATAGCGTTGGCTACCCGT
GATATTGCTGAAGAGCTTGGCGGCGAATGGGCTGACCGCTTCCTCGTGCTTTACGGTATCGCCGCTCCCG
ATTCGCAGCGCATCGCCTTCTATCGCCTTCTTGACGAGTTCTTCTGACTCGAGTGCCCATTTAGTTGGCT
TTTCCCTTGTCTCGTGTCTTTTCCGTGGAAAGGTTCCCGGAGTAATCTGATGGCACAGCAGGGAGGTGCG
CCTGCAGGTTGGTTAGGAAGGGGGGATGATGTAAAAGAAGAAAATGGGGGGATTCGAGCCCCGCACAGGT
CTCTCAAATTGGATGCATAGCTTGAGTATTCTATAGTGTCACCTAAATAGCTTGGCGTAATCATGGTCAT
AGCTGTTTCCTGTGTGAAATTGTTATCCGCTCACAATTCCACACAACATACGAGCCGGAAGCATAAAGTG
TAAAGCCTGGGGTGCCTAATGAGTGAGCTAACTCACATTAATTGCGTTGCGCTCACTGCCCGCTTTCCAG
TCGGGAAACCTGTCGTGCCAGCTGCATTAATGAATCGGCCAACGCGCGGGGAGAGGCGGTTTGCGTATTG
GGCGCTCTTCCGCTTCCTCGCTCACTGACTCGCTGCGCTCGGTCGTTCGGCTGCGGCGAGCGGTATCAGC
TCACTCAAAGGCGGTAATACGGTTATCCACAGAATCAGGGGATAACGCAGGAAAGAACATGTGAGCAAAA
GGCCAGCAAAAGGCCAGGAACCGTAAAAAGGCCGCGTTGCTGGCGTTTTTCCATAGGCTCCGCCCCCCTG
ACGAGCATCACAAAAATCGACGCTCAAGTCAGAGGTGGCGAAACCCGACAGGACTATAAAGATACCAGGC
GTTTCCCCCTGGAAGCTCCCTCGTGCGCTCTCCTGTTCCGACCCTGCCGCTTACCGGATACCTGTCCGCC
TTTCTCCCTTCGGGAAGCGTGGCGCTTTCTCATAGCTCACGCTGTAGGTATCTCAGTTCGGTGTAGGTCG
TTCGCTCCAAGCTGGGCTGTGTGCACGAACCCCCCGTTCAGCCCGACCGCTGCGCCTTATCCGGTAACTA
TCGTCTTGAGTCCAACCCGGTAAGACACGACTTATCGCCACTGGCAGCAGCCACTGGTAACAGGATTAGC
AGAGCGAGGTATGTAGGCGGTGCTACAGAGTTCTTGAAGTGGTGGCCTAACTACGGCTACACTAGAAGAA
CAGTATTTGGTATCTGCGCTCTGCTGAAGCCAGTTACCTTCGGAAAAAGAGTTGGTAGCTCTTGATCCGG
CAAACAAACCACCGCTGGTAGCGGTGGTTTTTTTGTTTGCAAGCAGCAGATTACGCGCAGAAAAAAAGGA
TCTCAAGAAGATCCTTTGATCTTTTCTACGGGGTCTGACGCTCAGTGGAACGAAAACTCACGTTAAGGGA
TTTTGGTCATGAGATTATCAAAAAGGATCTTCACCTAGATCCTTTTAAATTAAAAATGAAGTTTTAAATC
AATCTAAAGTATATATGAGTAAACTTGGTCTGACAGTTACCAATGCTTAATCAGTGAGGCACCTATCTCA
GCGATCTGTCTATTTCGTTCATCCATAGTTGCCTGACTCCCCGTCGTGTAGATAATTACGATACGGGAGG
GCTTACCATCTGGCCCCAGTGCTGCAATGATACCGCGAGACCCACGCTCACCGGCTCCAGATTTATCAGC
AATAAACCAGCCAGCCGGAAGGGCCGAGCGCAGAAGTGGTCCTGCAACTTTATCCGCCTCCATCCAGTCT
ATTAATTGTTGCCGGGAAGCTAGAGTAAGTAGTTCGCCAGTTAATAGTTTGCGCAACGTTGTTGCCATTG
CTACAGGCATCGTGGTGTCACGCTCGTCGTTTGGTATGGCTTCATTCAGCTCCGGTTCCCAACGATCAAG
GCGAGTTACATGATCCCCCATGTTGTGCAAAAAAGCGGTTAGCTCCTTCGGTCCTCCGATCGTTGTCAGA
AGTAAGTTGGCCGCAGTGTTATCACTCATGGTTATGGCAGCACTGCATAATTCTCTTACTGTCATGCCAT
CCGTAAGATGCTTTTCTGTGACTGGTGAGTACTCAACCAAGTCATTCTGAGAATAGTGTATGCGGCGACC
GAGTTGCTCTTGCCCGGCGTCAATACGGGATAATACCGCGCCACATAGCAGAACTTTAAAAGTGCTCATC
ATTGGAAAACGTTCTTCGGGGCGAAAACTCTCAAGGATCTTACCGCTGTTGAGATCCAGTTCGATGTAAC
CCACTCGTGCACCCAACTGATCTTCAGCATCTTTTACTTTCACCAGCGTTTCTGGGTGAGCAAAAACAGG
AAGGCAAAATGCCGCAAAAAAGGGAATAAGGGCGACACGGAAATGTTGAATACTCATACTCTTCCTTTTT
CAATATTATTGAAGCATTTATCAGGGTTATTGTCTCATGAGCGGATACATATTTGAATGTATTTAGAAAA
ATAAACAAATAGGGGTTCCGCGCACATTTCCCCGAAAAGTGCCACCTGATGCGGTGTGAAATACCGCACA
GATGCGTAAGGAGAAAATACCGCATCAGGAAATTGTAAGCGTTAATATTTTGTTAAAATTCGCGTTAAAT
TTTTGTTAAATCAGCTCATTTTTTAACCAATAGGCCGAAATCGGCAAAATCCCTTATAAATCAAAAGAAT
AGACCGAGATAGGGT
[37 nt withheld, positions 5756-5792]
AAAGAACGTGGACTCCAACGTCAAAGG
[49 nt withheld, positions 5820-5868]
T
[91 nt withheld, positions 5870-5960]
G
[98 nt withheld, positions 5962-6059]
ACTTAATGCGCCGCTACAGGGCGCGTCCATTCGCCATTCAGGCTGCGCAACTGTTGGGAAGGGCGATCGG
TGCGGGCCTCTTCGCTATTACGCCAGCTGGCGAAAGGGGGATGTGCTGCAAGGCGATTAAGTTGGGTAAC
GCCAGGGTTTTCCCAGTCACGACGTTGTAAAACGACGGCCAGTGAATTGTAATACGACTCACTATA
Features (pLannotate 1.2.2; 15 found; start..end, strand, type, name):
    171..962     +  CDS            neo: KKA2_KLEPN - Also known as kan, nptII. Experimental evidence at protein level: Swiss-Prot protein existence level 1. Resistance to kanamycin, neomycin, paromomycin, ribostamycin, butirosin and gentamicin B. From Klebsiella pneumoniae.
   1362..1997    +  CDS            mNeonGreen (fragment): mNeonGreen is a basic (constitutively fluorescent) green/yellow fluorescent protein published in 2013, derived from Branchiostoma lanceolatum. It is reported to be a very rapidly-maturing monomer with moderate acid sensitivity.
   2403..3194    +  CDS            neo: KKA2_KLEPN - Also known as kan, nptII. Experimental evidence at protein level: Swiss-Prot protein existence level 1. Resistance to kanamycin, neomycin, paromomycin, ribostamycin, butirosin and gentamicin B. From Klebsiella pneumoniae.
   3390..3408    -  promoter       SP6 promoter: promoter for bacteriophage SP6 RNA polymerase
   3450..3466    -  protein_bind   lac operator: The lac repressor binds to the lac operator to inhibit transcription in E. coli. This inhibition can be relieved by adding lactose or isopropyl-β-D-thiogalactopyranoside (IPTG). lac repressor encoded by lacI
   3474..3504    -  promoter       lac promoter: promoter for the E. coli lac operon
   3519..3540    -  protein_bind   CAP binding site: CAP binding activates transcription in the presence of cAMP. E. coli catabolite activator protein
   3553..3645    -  CDS            lacI (fragment): lac repressor; lacI; The lac repressor binds to the lac operator to inhibit transcription in E. coli. This inhibition can be relieved by adding lactose or isopropyl-β-D-thiogalactopyranoside (IPTG).
   3828..4416    -  rep_origin     ori: high-copy-number ColE1/pMB1/pBR322/pUC origin of replication
   4587..5447    -  CDS            AmpR: β-lactamase; bla; confers resistance to ampicillin, carbenicillin, and related antibiotics
   5448..5552    -  promoter       AmpR promoter: bla
   5579..5629    +  misc_feature   bom (fragment): basis of mobility region from pBR322
   5630..6085    -  rep_origin     f1 ori (sequence partly withheld): f1 bacteriophage origin of replication; arrow indicates direction of (+) strand synthesis
   6089..6246    -  CDS            lacZα (fragment): LacZα fragment of β-galactosidase; lacZ fragment
   6249..2       +  promoter       T7 promoter (across the origin): promoter for bacteriophage T7 RNA polymerase
