[The description below was written by a language model from this plasmid's Addgene catalogue record and pLannotate feature annotations shown in this document.]
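Description:
pPOTv7-g418-mNG2(1-10) is a PCR-only tagging (pPOT) template plasmid for endogenous gene tagging in Trypanosoma brucei. It is not designed to be expressed from the plasmid itself. Instead, it serves as a template from which tagging cassettes are amplified, typically with long primers that add homology to the target locus so the product integrates into the parasite genome. In bacteria it is maintained as a high-copy plasmid through a ColE1/pUC-type origin and selected with ampicillin via the β-lactamase gene. The backbone also carries an f1 origin, lacZα, lacI and bom fragments, lac promoter/operator elements, and flanking T7 and SP6 promoters, all typical remnants of a general cloning vector.

The payload is mNeonGreen2(1-10), a synthetic large fragment of the split mNeonGreen2 fluorescent protein, cloned between retained HindIII and BamHI sites and annotated as a partial mNeonGreen coding sequence. On its own this fragment is essentially non-fluorescent, and it gains fluorescence when complemented by the short eleventh β-strand carried on another protein. This suits complementation-based localization or interaction-type experiments, although the record does not specify the application. The tag is flanked on both sides by a copy of the neo (nptII) gene, which matches the G418 selection in the name. This symmetric layout would allow a marker-plus-tag amplicon to be generated for either N- or C-terminal tagging. The promoter is recorded as "read through", meaning expression relies on transcription from the endogenous locus after integration. The intergenic processing sequences between the coding regions are not annotated in the feature table.
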