Addgene plasmid #190214: pPOTv7-g418-mNG2(1-10)
Purpose: Trypanosoma brucei PCR only tagging (pPOT) vector for endogenous gene tagging
Depositing lab: Samuel Dean. Depositing organization: University of Warwick. Publication: A comprehensive toolkit for protein localization and functional analysis in trypanosomatids. Paterou A, Saez Conde J, Tyc J, Sunter JD, Vaughan S, Gull K, Dean S. Open Biol. 2025 Apr;15(4):240361. doi: 10.1098/rsob.240361. Epub 2025 Apr 2. PubMed 40169015.
Backbone
  Vector backbone: pPOT
  Vector type: Unspecified
Growth in bacteria
  Bacterial resistance: Ampicillin, 100 μg/mL
  Growth temperature: 37°C
  Growth strain: NEB Stable
  Copy number: High Copy
Gene/Insert
  Gene/Insert name: mNeonGreen2(1-10)
  Species: Synthetic
  Promoter: read through
  Cloning method: Restriction Enzyme; 5′ cloning site HindIII (not destroyed); 3′ cloning site BamHI (not destroyed)
  Sequencing primers: 5′ cTATGGGTTCTGGTAGTG; 3′ cTTAACTACCCGATCCTG
Terms and licenses: Academic/Nonprofit Terms; Industry Terms: Not Available to Industry
Depositor comments: Please visit https://doi.org/10.1101/2023.04.21.537815 for bioRxiv preprint.
How to cite: pPOTv7-g418-mNG2(1-10) was a gift from Samuel Dean (Addgene plasmid # 190214 ; http://n2t.net/addgene:190214 ; RRID:Addgene_190214)
